>Addgene plasmid #111619 | miniTn7(Gm)PA1/04/03-ecfp-a | addgene full sequence | sequence record 329150 | Addgene NGS Result
TGGCGAAAGGGGGATGTGCTGCAAGGCGATTAAGTTGGGTAACGCCAGGGTTTTCCCAGTCACGACGTTG
TAAAACGACGGCCAGTGAATTCGAGCTCGCCCAAACATAACAGGAAGAAAAATGCCCCGCTGTGGGCGGA
CAAAATAGTTGGGAACTGGGAGGGGTGGAAATGGAGTTTTTAAGGATTATTTAGGGAAGAGTGACAAAAT
AGATGGGAACTGGGTGTAGCGTCGTAAGCTAATACGAAAATTAAAAATGACAAAATAGTTTGGAACTAGA
TTTCACTTATCTGGTTGGCCTGCAGGTCGACTAGAGTCGGGGATCCGGTGATTGATTGAGCAAGCTTTAT
GCTTGTAAACCGTTTTGTGAAAAAATTTTTAAAATAAAAAAGGGGACCTCTAGGGTCCCCAATTACGAAT
TGACATAAGCCTGTTCGGTTCGTAAACTGTAATGCAAGTAGCGTATGCGCTCACGCAACTGGTCCAGAAC
CTTGACCGAACGCAGCGGTGGTAACGGCGCAGTGGCGGTTTTCATGGCTTGTTATGACTGTTTTTTTGTA
CAGTCTATGCCTCGGGCATCCAAGCAGCAAGCGCGTTACGCCGTGGGTCGATGTTTGATGTTATGGAGCA
GCAACGATGTTACGCAGCAGCAACGATGTTACGCAGCAGGGCAGTCGCCCTAAAACAAAGTTAGGTGGCT
CAAGTATGGGCATCATTCGCACATGTAGGCTCGGCCCTGACCAAGTCAAATCCATGCGGGCTGCTCTTGA
TCTTTTCGGTCGTGAGTTCGGAGACGTAGCCACCTACTCCCAACATCAGCCGGACTCCGATTACCTCGGG
AACTTGCTCCGTAGTAAGACATTCATCGCGCTTGCTGCCTTCGACCAAGAAGCGGTTGTTGGCGCTCTCG
CGGCTTACGTTCTGCCCAAGTTTGAGCAGCCGCGTAGTGAGATCTATATCTATGATCTCGCAGTCTCCGG
CGAGCACCGGAGGCAGGGCATTGCCACCGCGCTCATCAATCTCCTCAAGCATGAGGCCAACGCGCTTGGT
GCTTATGTGATCTACGTGCAAGCAGATTACGGTGACGATCCCGCAGTGGCTCTCTATACAAAGTTGGGCA
TACGGGAAGAAGTGATGCACTTTGATATCGACCCAAGTACCGCCACCTAACAATTCGTTCAAGCCGAGAT
CGGCTTCCCGGCCGCGGAGTTGTTCGGTAAATTGTCACAACGCCGCGGCCAATTCTAATTGGGGACCCTA
GAGGTCCCCTTTTTTATTTTAAAAATTTTTTCACAAAACGGTTTACAAGCATAAAGCTTGCTCAATCAAT
CACCGGATCCCGACGGGCCCGGTACCGCGGCCGCGCGAATTCGAGCTCGGTACCATTTATCAGGGTTATT
GTCTCATGAGCGGATACATATTTGAATGTATTTAGAAAAATAAACAAATAGGGGTTCCGCGCACATTTCC
CCGAAAAGTGCCACCTGACGTCTAAGAAACCATTATTATCATGACATTAACCTATAAAAATAGGCGTATC
ACGAGGCCCTTTCGTCTTCACCTCGAGAAAATTTATCAAAAAGAGTGTTGACTTGTGAGCGGATAACAAT
GATACTTAGATTCAATTGTGAGCGGATAACAATTTCACACATCTAGAATTAAAGAGGAGAAATTAAGCAT
GCTGAGCAAGGGCGAGGAGCTGTTCACCGGGGTGGTGCCCATCCTGGTCGAGCTGGACGGCGACGTAAAC
GGCCACAAGTTCAGCGTGTCCGGCGAGGGCGAGGGCGATGCCACCTACGGCAAGCTGACCCTGAAGTTCA
TCTGCACCACCGGCAAGCTGCCCGTGCCCTGGCCCACCCTCGTGACCACCCTGACCTGGGGCGTGCAGTG
CTTCAGCCGCTACCCCGACCACATGAAGCAGCACGACTTCTTCAAGTCCGCCATGCCCGAAGGCTACGTC
CAGGAGCGCACCATCTTCTTCAAGGACGACGGCAACTACAAGACCCGCGCCGAGGTGAAGTTCGAGGGCG
ACACCCTGGTGAACCGCATCGAGCTGAAGGGCATCGACTTCAAGGAGGACGGCAACATCCTGGGGCACAA
GCTGGAGTACAACTACATCAGCCACAACGTCTATATCACCGCCGACAAGCAGAAGAACGGCATCAAGGCC
AACTTCAAGATCCGCCACAACATCGAGGACGGCAGCGTGCAGCTCGCCGACCACTACCAGCAGAACACCC
CCATCGGCGACGGCCCCGTGCTGCTGCCCGACAACCACTACCTGAGCACCCAGTCCGCCCTGAGCAAAGA
CCCCAACGAGAAGCGCGATCACATGGTCCTGCTGGAGTTCGTGACCGCCGCCGGGATCACTCTCGGCATG
GACGAGCTGTACAAGTAATAAGCTTAATTAGCTGAGCTTGGACTCCTGTTGATAGATCCAGTAATGACCT
CAGAACTCCATCTGGATTTGTTCAGAACGCTCGGTTGCCGCCGGGCGTTTTTTATTGGTGAGAATCCAAG
CTAGCTTGGCGAGATTTTCAGGAGCTAAGGAAGCTAAAATGGAGAAAAAAATCACTGGATATACCACCGT
TGATATATCCCAATGGCATCGTAAAGAACATTTTGAGGCATTTCAGTCAGTTGCTCAATGTACCTATAAC
CAGACCGTTCAGCTGGATATTACGGCCTTTTTAAAGACCGTAAAGAAAAATAAGCACAAGTTTTATCCGG
CCTTTATTCACATTCTTGCCCGCCTGATGAATGCTCATCCGGAATTTCGTATGGCAATGAAAGACGGTGA
GCTGGTGATATGGGATAGTGTTCACCCTTGTTACACCGTTTTCCATGAGCAAACTGAAACGTTTTCATCG
CTCTGGAGTGAATACCACGACGATTTCCGGCAGTTTCTACACATATATTCGCAAGATGTGGCGTGTTACG
GTGAAAACCTGGCCTATTTCCCTAAAGGGTTTATTGAGAATATGTTTTTCGTCTCAGCCAATCCCTGGGT
GAGTTTCACCAGTTTTGATTTAAACGTGGCCAATATGGACAACTTCTTCGCCCCCGTTTTCACCATGGGC
AAATATTATACGCAAGGCGACAAGGTGCTGATGCCGCTGGCGATTCAGGTTCATCATGCCGTTTGTGATG
GCTTCCATGTCGGCAGAATGCTTAATGAATTACAACAGTACTGCGATGAGTGGCAGGGCGGGGCGTAATT
TTTTTAAGGCAGTTATTGGTGCCCTTAAACGCCTGGGGTAATGACTCTCTAGCTTGAGGCATCAAATAAA
ACGAAAGGCTCAGTCGAAAGACTGGGCCTTTCGTTTTATCTGTTGTTTGTCGGTGAACGCTCTCCTGAGT
AGGACAAATCCGCCGCTAGGAGCTTGCGGCCGCCTTAAGACGCGTGGATCCCCGGGAATTTCGACCCCAC
GCCCCTCTTTAATACGACGGGCAATTTGCACTTCAGAAAATGAAGAGTTTGCTTTAGCCATAACAAAAGT
CCAGTATGCTTTTTCACAGCATAACTGGACTGATTTCAGTTTACAACTATTCTGTCTAGTTTAAGACTTT
ATTGTCATAGTTTAGATCTATTTTGTTCAGTTTAAGACTTTATTGTCCGCCCACACCCGCTTACGCAGGG
CATCCATTTATTACTCAACCGTAACCGATTTTGCCAGGTTACGCGGCTGGTCCTCTAGAGGATCCTTTTT
GTCCGGTGTTGGGTTGAAGGTGAAGCCGGTCGGGGCCGCAGCGGGGGCCGGCTTTTCAGCCTTGCCCCCC
TGCTTCGGCCGCCGTGGCTCCGGCGTCTTGGGTGCCGGCGCGGGTTCCGCAGCCTTGGCCTGCGGTGCGG
GCACATCGGCGGGCTTGGCCTTGATGTGCCGCCTGGCGTGCGAGCGGAACGTCTCGTAGGAGAACTTGAC
CTTCCCCGTTTCCCGCATGTGCTCCCAAATGGTGACGAGCGCATAGCCGGACGCTAACGCCGCCTCGACA
TCCGCCCTCACCGCCAGGAACGCAACCGCAGCCTCATCACGCCGGCGCTTCTTGGCCGCGCGGGATTCAA
CCCACTCGGCCAGCTCGTCGGTGTAGCTCTTTGGCATCGTCTCTCGCCTGTCCCCTCAGTTCAGTAATTT
CCTGCATTTGCCTGTTTCCAGTCGGTAGATATTCCACAAAACAGCAGGGAAGCAGCGCTTTTCCGCTGCA
TAACCCTGCTTCGGGGTCATTATAGCGATTTTTTCGGTATATCCATCCTTTTTCGCACGATATACAGGAT
TTTGCCAAAGGGTTCGTGTAGACTTTCCTTGGTGTATCCAACGGCGTCAGCCGGGCAGGATAGGTGAAGT
AGGCCCACCCGCGAGCGGGTGTTCCTTCTTCACTGTCCCTTATTCGCACCTGGCGGTGCTCAACGGGAAT
CCTGCTCTGCGAGGCTGGCCGGCTACCGCCGGCGTAACAGATGAGGGCAAGCGGATGGCTGATGAAACCA
AGCCAACCAGGAAGGGCAGCCCACCTATCAAGGTGTACTGCCTTCCAGACGAACGAAGAGCGATTGAGGA
AAAGGCGGCGGCGGCCGGCATGAGCCTGTCGGCCTACCTGCTGGCCGTCGGCCAGGGCTACAAAATCACG
GGCGTCGTGGACTATGAGCACGTCCGCGAGCTGGCCCGCATCAATGGCGACCTGGGCCGCCTGGGCGGCC
TGCTGAAACTCTGGCTCACCGACGACCCGCGCACGGCGCGGTTCGGTGATGCCACGATCCTCGCCCTGCT
GGCGAAGATCGAAGAGAAGCAGGACGAGCTTGGCAAGGTCATGATGGGCGTGGTCCGCCCGAGGGCAGAG
CCATGACTTTTTTAGCCGCTAAAACGGCCGGGGGGTGCGCGTGATTGCCAAGCACGTCCCCATGCGCTCC
ATCAAGAAGAGCGACTTCGCGGAGCTGGTGAAGTACATCACCGACGAGCAAGGCAAGACCGAGCGCCTGG
GTCACGTGCGCGTCACGAACTGCGAGGCAAACACCCTGCCCGCTGTCATGGCCGAGGTGATGGCGACCCA
GCACGGCAACACCCGTTCCGAGGCCGACAAGACCTATCACCTGCTGGTTAGCTTCCGCGCGGGAGAGAAG
CCCGACGCGGAGACGTTGCGCGCGATTGAGGACCGCATCTGCGCTGGGCTTGGCTTCGCCGAGCATCAGC
GCGTCAGTGCCGTGCATCACGACACCGACAACCTGCACATCCATATCGCCATCAACAAGATTCACCCGAC
CCGAAACACCATCCATGAGCCGTATCGGGCCTACCGCGCCCTCGCTGACCTCTGCGCGACGCTCGAACGG
GACTACGGGCTTGAGCGTGACAATCACGAAACGCGGCAGCGCGTTTCCGAGAACCGCGCGAACGACATGG
AGCGGCACGCGGGCGTGGAAAGCCTGGTCGGCTGGATCCTCTAGAGTCCTGCATTAATGAATCGGCCAAC
GCGCGGGGAGAGGCGGTTTGCGTATTGGGCGCTCTTCCGCTTCCTCGCTCACTGACTCGCTGCGCTCGGT
CGTTCGGCTGCGGCGAGCGGTATCAGCTCACTCAAAGGCGGTAATACGGTTATCCACAGAATCAGGGGAT
AACGCAGGAAAGAACATGTGAGCAAAAGGCCAGCAAAAGGCCAGGAACCGTAAAAAGGCCGCGTTGCTGG
CGTTTTTCCATAGGCTCCGCCCCCCTGACGAGCATCACAAAAATCGACGCTCAAGTCAGAGGTGGCGAAA
CCCGACAGGACTATAAAGATACCAGGCGTTTCCCCCTGGAAGCTCCCTCGTGCGCTCTCCTGTTCCGACC
CTGCCGCTTACCGGATACCTGTCCGCCTTTCTCCCTTCGGGAAGCGTGGCGCTTTCTCATAGCTCACGCT
GTAGGTATCTCAGTTCGGTGTAGGTCGTTCGCTCCAAGCTGGGCTGTGTGCACGAACCCCCCGTTCAGCC
CGACCGCTGCGCCTTATCCGGTAACTATCGTCTTGAGTCCAACCCGGTAAGACACGACTTATCGCCACTG
GCAGCAGCCACTGGTAACAGGATTAGCAGAGCGAGGTATGTAGGCGGTGCTACAGAGTTCTTGAAGTGGT
GGCCTAACTACGGCTACACTAGAAGAACAGTATTTGGTATCTGCGCTCTGCTGAAGCCAGTTACCTTCGG
AAAAAGAGTTGGTAGCTCTTGATCCGGCAAACAAACCACCGCTGGTAGCGGTGGTTTTTTTGTTTGCAAG
CAGCAGATTACGCGCAGAAAAAAAGGATCTCAAGAAGATCCTTTGATCTTTTCTACGGGGTCTGACGCTC
AGTGGAACGAAAACTCACGTTAAGGGATTTTGGTCATGAGATTATCAAAAAGGATCTTCACCTAGATCCT
TTTAAATTAAAAATGAAGTTTTAAATCAATCTAAAGTATATATGAGTAAACTTGGTCTGACAGTTACCAA
TGCTTAATCAGTGAGGCACCTATCTCAGCGATCTGTCTATTTCGTTCATCCATAGTTGCCTGACTCCCCG
TCGTGTAGATAACTACGATACGGGAGGGCTTACCATCTGGCCCCAGTGCTGCAATGATACCGCGAGACCC
ACGCTCACCGGCTCCAGATTTATCAGCAATAAACCAGCCAGCCGGAAGGGCCGAGCGCAGAAGTGGTCCT
GCAACTTTATCCGCCTCCATCCAGTCTATTAATTGTTGCCGGGAAGCTAGAGTAAGTAGTTCGCCAGTTA
ATAGTTTGCGCAACGTTGTTGCCATTGCTACAGGCATCGTGGTGTCACGCTCGTCGTTTGGTATGGCTTC
ATTCAGCTCCGGTTCCCAACGATCAAGGCGAGTTACATGATCCCCCATGTTGTGCAAAAAAGCGGTTAGC
TCCTTCGGTCCTCCGATCGTTGTCAGAAGTAAGTTGGCCGCAGTGTTATCACTCATGGTTATGGCAGCAC
TGCATAATTCTCTTACTGTCATGCCATCCGTAAGATGCTTTTCTGTGACTGGTGAGTACTCAACCAAGTC
ATTCTGAGAATAGTGTATGCGGCGACCGAGTTGCTCTTGCCCGGCGTCAATACGGGATAATACCGCGCCA
CATAGCAGAACTTTAAAAGTGCTCATCATTGGAAAACGTTCTTCGGGGCGAAAACTCTCAAGGATCTTAC
CGCTGTTGAGATCCAGTTCGATGTAACCCACTCGTGCACCCAACTGATCTTCAGCATCTTTTACTTTCAC
CAGCGTTTCTGGGTGAGCAAAAACAGGAAGGCAAAATGCCGCAAAAAAGGGAATAAGGGCGACACGGAAA
TGTTGAATACTCATACTCTTCCTTTTTCAATATTATTGAAGCATTTATCAGGGTTATTGTCTCATGAGCG
GATACATATTTGAATGTATTTAGAAAAATAAACAAATAGGGGTTCCGCGCACATTTCCCCGAAAAGTGCC
ACCTGACGTCTAAGAAACCATTATTATCATGACATTAACCTATAAAAATAGGCGTATCACGAGGCCCTTT
CGTCTCGCGCGTTTCGGTGATGACGGTGAAAACCTCTGACACATGCAGCTCCCGGAGACGGTCACAGCTT
GTCTGTAAGCGGATGCCGGGAGCAGACAAGCCCGTCAGGGCGCGTCAGCGGGTGTTGGCGGGTGTCGGGG
CTGGCTTAACTATGCGGCATCAGAGCAGATTGTACTGAGAGTGCACCATATGCGGTGTGAAATACCGCAC
AGATGCGTAAGGAGAAAATACCGCATCAGGCGCCATTCGCCATTCAGGCTGCGCAACTGTTGGGAAGGGC
GATCGGTGCGGGCCTCTTCGCTATTACGCCAGC
Features (pLannotate 1.2.2; 24 found; start..end, strand, type, name):
    131..296     +  mobile_element Tn7L: mini-Tn7 element (left end of the Tn7 transposon) Tn7
    420..448     +  promoter       Pc promoter: intI1 (promoter lies within the coding sequence); class 1 integron promoter
    637..1170    +  CDS            GmR: gentamycin acetyltransferase; aacC1; confers resistance to gentamycin
   1367..1384    +  misc_feature   MCS (fragment): pUC18/19 multiple cloning site
   1384..1461    -  promoter       AmpR promoter (fragment): bla
   1593..1609    +  protein_bind   lac operator: The lac repressor binds to the lac operator to inhibit transcription in E. coli. This inhibition can be relieved by adding lactose or isopropyl-β-D-thiogalactopyranoside (IPTG). lac repressor encoded by lacI
   1626..1642    +  protein_bind   lac operator: The lac repressor binds to the lac operator to inhibit transcription in E. coli. This inhibition can be relieved by adding lactose or isopropyl-β-D-thiogalactopyranoside (IPTG). lac repressor encoded by lacI
   1679..2395    +  CDS            ECFP: ECFP is a basic (constitutively fluorescent) cyan fluorescent protein published in 1996, derived from Aequorea victoria. It has low acid sensitivity.
   2421..2515    +  terminator     lambda t0 terminator: transcription terminator from phage lambda
   2530..2558    +  promoter       cat promoter (fragment): promoter of the E. coli cat gene encoding chloramphenicol acetyltransferase
   2559..3215    +  CDS            cat: CAT_ECOLX - Experimental evidence at protein level: Swiss-Prot protein existence level 1. This enzyme is an effector of chloramphenicol resistance in bacteria. From Escherichia coli. This protein is used as a marker in many commonly used cloning vectors, such as pACYC184.
   3283..3369    +  terminator     rrnB T1 terminator: Escherichia coli rrnB; transcription terminator T1 from the E. coli rrnB gene
   3427..3625    +  mobile_element Tn7R (fragment): mini-Tn7 element (right end of the Tn7 transposon) Tn7
   3696..4097    -  CDS            traK: TRAK4_ECOLX - Experimental evidence at protein level: Swiss-Prot protein existence level 1. From Escherichia coli.
   4323..4432    +  oriT           oriT: incP origin of transfer
   4465..4836    +  CDS            traJ: oriT-recognizing protein; traJ
   4874..5428    +  CDS            traI (fragment): TRAI6_ECOLX - Experimental evidence at protein level: Swiss-Prot protein existence level 1. The initiation process of transfer DNA synthesis requires the interaction of at least three plasmid-specific components (TraH, I, and J) at the transfer origin resulting in the assembly of a specialised nucleoprotein complex - the relaxosome. Site- and strand-specific cleavage at the transfer origin is dependent on TraI and TraJ. From Escherichia coli.
   5439..5492    -  CDS            lacI (fragment): lac repressor; lacI; The lac repressor binds to the lac operator to inhibit transcription in E. coli. This inhibition can be relieved by adding lactose or isopropyl-β-D-thiogalactopyranoside (IPTG).
   5675..6263    -  rep_origin     ori: high-copy-number ColE1/pMB1/pBR322/pUC origin of replication
   6434..7294    -  CDS            AmpR: β-lactamase; bla; confers resistance to ampicillin, carbenicillin, and related antibiotics
   7295..7399    -  promoter       AmpR promoter: bla
   7494..7529    +  CDS            rop (fragment): Rop protein, which maintains plasmids at low copy number; rop
   7631..7730    +  misc_feature   bom (fragment): basis of mobility region from pBR322
   7736..90      -  CDS            lacZα (fragment) (across the origin): LacZα fragment of β-galactosidase; lacZ fragment
