[The description below was written by a language model from this plasmid's Addgene catalogue record and pLannotate feature annotations shown in this document.]
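Description:
miniTn7(Gm)PA1/04/03-ecfp-a is a mini-Tn7 delivery plasmid built on pBK-miniTn7-omegaGm, a pUC-based backbone, and is intended for fluorescent tagging of bacteria by inserting an eCFP expression cassette at their chromosomal Tn7 attachment site. In E. coli it replicates at high copy from the ColE1/pUC origin. The backbone carries a β-lactamase gene (ampicillin resistance), while the catalogue lists gentamicin as the selection used for propagation. Outside the transposon ends the annotation also shows an IncP origin of transfer with traJ, traK and a partial traI, so the plasmid can be mobilised by conjugation into recipient bacteria when the remaining transfer functions are supplied by a helper. Small fragments of lacZα, lacI, rop and bom are remnants of earlier cloning vectors.

The transposable segment lies between the Tn7L and Tn7R ends. It contains a gentamicin acetyltransferase gene (aacC1) driven by the class 1 integron Pc promoter, followed by the reporter cassette. That cassette consists of the synthetic PA1/04/03 promoter, which the feature table picks up only as two lac operator sites, directly upstream of the ECFP coding sequence and the lambda t0 terminator. Next come a chloramphenicol acetyltransferase gene with a partial cat promoter and the rrnB T1 terminator.

Because no intact lacI is present, expression in hosts lacking lac repressor would be expected to be effectively constitutive. The plasmid encodes no Tn7 transposase genes, so transposition has to be provided in trans, though the record does not describe the helper. Integrants carry a single-copy, gentamicin-selectable cyan marker. The associated publication concerns biofilm formation by Pseudomonas aeruginosa.
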