Addgene plasmid #111619: miniTn7(Gm)PA1/04/03-ecfp-a
Purpose: eCFP Fluorescent tagging of bacteria at their Tn7-site
Depositing lab: Tim Tolker-Nielsen. Depositing organization: Danmarks Tekniske Universitet. Publication: Biofilm formation by Pseudomonas aeruginosa wild type, flagella and type IV pili mutants. Klausen M, Heydorn A, Ragas P, Lambertsen L, Aaes-Jorgensen A, Molin S, Tolker-Nielsen T. Mol Microbiol. 2003 Jun;48(6):1511-24. PubMed 12791135.
Backbone
  Vector backbone: pBK-miniTn7-omegaGm (pUC-based)
  Vector type: Bacterial Expression
  Selectable markers: Ampicillin
Growth in bacteria
  Bacterial resistance: Gentamicin, 10 μg/mL
  Growth temperature: 37°C
  Growth strain: DH5alpha
  Copy number: High Copy
Gene/Insert
  Gene/Insert name: PA1/04/03-ecfp
  Species: Synthetic
  Cloning method: Restriction Enzyme; 5′ cloning site Unknown (unknown if destroyed)
Terms and licenses: Academic/Nonprofit Terms; Industry Terms: Not Available to Industry
How to cite: miniTn7(Gm)PA1/04/03-ecfp-a was a gift from Tim Tolker-Nielsen (Addgene plasmid # 111619 ; http://n2t.net/addgene:111619 ; RRID:Addgene_111619)
